Addgene plasmid #43918: tetO-ALN
Depositing lab: John Gearhart. Depositing organization: University of Pennsylvania. Publication: Efficient conversion of astrocytes to functional midbrain dopaminergic neurons using a single polycistronic vector. Addis RC, Hsu FC, Wright RL, Dichter MA, Coulter DA, Gearhart JD. PLoS One. 2011;6(12):e28719. doi: 10.1371/journal.pone.0028719. Epub 2011 Dec 9. PubMed 22174877.
Backbone
  Vector backbone: FU-tetO-Gateway
  Backbone manufacturer: Addgene plasmid 43914
  Backbone size w/o insert (bp): 8600
  Total vector size (bp): 12400
  Vector type: Mammalian Expression, Lentiviral ; Doxycycline inducible
  Selectable markers: Zeo marker is outside the LTRs and will not be packaged into virus.
Growth in bacteria
  Bacterial resistance: Ampicillin, 100 μg/mL
  Growth temperature: 37°C
  Growth strain: Stbl3
  Growth instructions: Use recA cells, such as STBL3 (Invitrogen)
  Copy number: High Copy
Gene/Insert
  Gene/Insert name: ASCL1-2A-LMX1B-2A-NURR1 (alt names: ASCL1; LMX1B; NURR1 (NR4A2))
  Species: H. sapiens (human)
  Insert size (bp): 3800
  Mutation: Gylcine-serine-glycine (GSG) linker followed by viral 2A peptide sequence inserted between each ORF
  GenBank ID: DQ894571/EL736297/EU832740 (Genbank Accession Numbers) 100009031/13957/100067769 (Open Biosystems IDs)
  Entrez Gene: ASCL1 (a.k.a. ASH1, HASH1, MASH1, bHLHa46); LMX1B (a.k.a. FSGS10, LMX1.2, NPS1); NR4A2 (a.k.a. HZF-3, IDLDP, NOT, NURR1, RNR1, TINUR)
  Promoter: TRE promoter, Tet-ON
  Tag / fusion protein: V5 (C terminal on backbone); 6xHis (C terminal on backbone)
  Cloning method: Gateway Cloning
  Sequencing primers: 5′ LNCX; T7; 3′ WPRE-R
Resource information
  A portion of this plasmid was derived from a plasmid made by: ASCL1, LMX1B, and NURR1 ORF cDNAs purchased from Open Biosystems (Now part of Thermo Scientific, Waltham, MA)
Terms and licenses: Academic/Nonprofit Terms; Industry Terms: Not Available to Industry
Depositor comments: To make a drug-inducible lentiviral vector that is compatible with Gateway recombination (Invitrogen), the depositing laboratory removed the OCT4 open reading frame from FU-tetO-hOCT4 (Addgene plasmid 19778) and replaced it with a Gateway cassette cloned from pEF-DEST51 (Invitrogen) to generate FU-tetO-Gateway (Addgene plasmid #43914). Open reading frames of human ASCL1, LMX1B, and NURR1 were purchased from Open Biosystems and amplified using the following PCR primers: B1-ASCL1-FWD: GGGGacaagtttgtacaaaaaagcaggctACCATGGAAAG​CTCTGCCAAG; ASCL1-REV: CATCTCCTGCTTGCTTTAACAGAGAGAAGTTCGTGGCACC​GGATCCGAACCAGTTGGTGAAGTC; LMX1B-FWD: CTCTCTGTTAAAGCAAGCAGGAGATGTTGAAGAAAACCCC​GGGCCTATGTTGGACGGCATCAAG; LMX1B-REV: ACGTCACCGCATGTTAGAAGACTTCCTCTGCCCTCTCCGG​ATCCGGAGGCGAAGTAGGAACT; NURR1-FWD: GAAGTCTTCTAACATGCGGTGACGTGGAGGAGAATCCCGG​CCCTATGCCTTGTGTTCAGGCG; B2-NURR1-REV: GGGGaccactttgtacaagaaagctgggt[A]GAAAGGTAAAGTGTCCAG (extra [A] added to maintain reading frame with C-terminal V5-tag). The 3 ORFs were then joined via recombinant PCR such that viral 2A peptide sequences separate the three genes, using B1-ASCL1-FWD and B2-NURR1-REV. A glycine-serine-glycine (GSG) linker was included upstream of each 2A sequence to facilitate protein cleavage. The ASCL1-P2A-LMX1B-T2A-NURR1(ALN) cassette was cloned into pDONR221, and subsequently cloned into FU-tetO-Gateway via Gateway recombination to produce the tetO-ALN vector. Cleavage at 2A sites was verified by performing in vitro transcription and translation using the TnT T7 Coupled Reticulocyte Lysate System (Promega L4610) in the presence of biotinylated lysine (Promega L5061). 5 µL of each TnT-generated protein sample was resolved via PAGE, transferred to PVDF membrane, incubated with streptavidin-conjugated horseradish peroxidase (Cell Signaling Technology 3999, 1:2000), and detected with ECL Plus (GE Healthcare RPN2132).
How to cite: tetO-ALN was a gift from John Gearhart (Addgene plasmid # 43918 ; http://n2t.net/addgene:43918 ; RRID:Addgene_43918)
