[The description below was written by a language model from this plasmid's Addgene catalogue record, the feature table of its GenBank file and pLannotate feature annotations shown in this document.]
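Description:
tetO-ALN is a doxycycline-inducible, HIV-1-based lentiviral transfer plasmid of about 12.4 kb, built on the FU-tetO-Gateway backbone. It is propagated in E. coli through a high-copy ColE1/pUC-type origin with ampicillin resistance, and a recombination-deficient strain is recommended because of the repeated LTRs. An f1 origin is also present. The viral genome is transcribed from a CMV enhancer/promoter fused to a truncated 5' LTR, followed by the Ψ packaging signal, a gag fragment, RRE and cPPT/CTS. WPRE, a second truncated LTR and a bGH polyadenylation signal lie downstream. An SV40/EM7-driven bleomycin/Zeocin resistance cassette sits outside the LTRs, so it is not packaged into virus.

The payload is a roughly 3.8 kb polycistronic open reading frame encoding human ASCL1, LMX1B and NURR1 (NR4A2). It was inserted by Gateway recombination and is flanked by attB1 and attB2. The three coding regions are joined by a P2A and then a T2A peptide, each preceded by a Gly-Ser-Gly linker, so ribosomal skipping yields three separate transcription factors from one transcript. The automated annotation detects only the P2A and labels the LMX1B segment by its mouse homologue, although the record gives the species as human. Expression is driven by a seven-copy tetO response element with a minimal CMV promoter, which needs a separately supplied Tet-On transactivator plus doxycycline. A T7 promoter upstream allowed in vitro transcription/translation to confirm 2A cleavage. NURR1 is in frame with a backbone V5 tag. The record also lists a 6xHis tag, which is not annotated. The accompanying GenBank record covers only a 914 bp fragment containing the P2A. The associated publication used a single polycistronic vector to convert astrocytes into functional midbrain dopaminergic neurons.
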