Features (pLannotate 1.2.2; 39 found; start..end, strand, type, name):
     31..83      -  misc_feature   bom (fragment): basis of mobility region from pBR322
    238..617     +  enhancer       CMV enhancer: human cytomegalovirus immediate early enhancer
    618..817     +  promoter       CMV promoter: human cytomegalovirus (CMV) immediate early promoter
    835..1015    +  LTR            5' LTR (truncated): truncated 5' long terminal repeat (LTR) from HIV-1
   1062..1187    +  misc_feature   HIV-1 Ψ: packaging signal of human immunodeficiency virus type 1
   1171..1534    +  CDS            HIV-1 gag (fragment): gag protein from human immunodeficiency virus 1; gag
   1680..1913    +  misc_feature   RRE: The Rev response element (RRE) of HIV-1 allows for Rev-dependent mRNA export from the nucleus to the cytoplasm.
   2290..2390    +  CDS            Rev (fragment): human immunodeficiency virus 1 (HIV-1) Rev protein; rev; enhances nuclear export of unspliced and incompletely spliced viral mRNAs
   2440..2557    +  misc_feature   cPPT/CTS: central polypurine tract and central termination sequence of HIV-1
   2610..2880    +  protein_bind   tetracycline response element: contains seven copies of the tetracycline operator tetO tetracycline repressor TetR
   2891..2908    +  misc_feature   MCS (fragment): pUC18/19 multiple cloning site
   2913..2951    +  promoter       minimal CMV promoter: human cytomegalovirus (CMV) immediate early promoter
   3051..3069    +  promoter       T7 promoter: promoter for bacteriophage T7 RNA polymerase
   3101..3125    +  protein_bind   attB1: mutant version of attB; recombination site for the Gateway® BP reaction BP Clonase™
   3129..3836    +  CDS            ASCL1: ASCL1_HUMAN - Also known as ASH1, BHLHA46 From Homo sapiens (Human).
   3846..3898    +  CDS            P2A (fragment): 2A peptide from porcine teschovirus-1 polyprotein Eukaryotic ribosomes fail to insert a peptide bond between the Gly and Pro residues, yielding separate polypeptides.
   3903..5018    +  CDS            Lmx1b (fragment): LMX1B_MOUSE - Experimental evidence at protein level: Swiss-Prot protein existence level 1. Essential for the specification of dorsal limb fate at both the zeugopodal and autopodal levels. From Mus musculus (Mouse).
   5082..6875    +  CDS            NR4A2: NR4A2_HUMAN - Also known as NOT, NURR1, TINUR. Experimental evidence at protein level: Swiss-Prot protein existence level 1. Transcriptional regulator which is important for the differentiation and maintenance of meso-diencephalic dopaminergic (mdDA) neurons during development. It is crucial for expression of a set of genes such as SLC6A3, SLC18A2, TH and DRD2 which are essential for development of mdDA neurons (By similarity). From Homo sapiens (Human).
   6877..6901    -  protein_bind   attB2: mutant version of attB; recombination site for the Gateway® BP reaction BP Clonase™
   6927..6968    +  CDS            V5 tag: epitope tag from simian virus 5
   7022..7045    +  misc_feature   MCS (fragment): pBluescript multiple cloning site
   7045..7633    +  misc_feature   WPRE: woodchuck hepatitis virus posttranscriptional regulatory element
   7570..8151    +  CDS            nef (fragment): NEF_HV1H2 - Experimental evidence at protein level: Swiss-Prot protein existence level 1. Extracellular Nef protein targets CD4(+) T-lymphocytes for apoptosis by interacting with CXCR4 surface receptors. From Human immunodeficiency virus type 1 group M subtype B (isolate HXB2) (HIV-1).
   8158..8338    +  LTR            5' LTR (truncated): truncated 5' long terminal repeat (LTR) from HIV-1
   8370..8594    +  polyA_signal   bGH poly(A) signal: bovine growth hormone polyadenylation signal
   8598..8619    +  promoter       SV40 promoter (fragment): SV40 enhancer and early promoter
   8640..9068    +  rep_origin     f1 ori (sequence partly withheld): f1 bacteriophage origin of replication; arrow indicates direction of (+) strand synthesis
   9082..9411    +  promoter       SV40 promoter: SV40 enhancer and early promoter
   9459..9506    +  promoter       EM7 promoter: synthetic bacterial promoter&nbsp
   9525..9899    +  CDS            BleoR: antibiotic-binding protein; Sh ble from Streptoalloteichus hindustanus; confers resistance to bleomycin, phleomycin, and Zeocin™
   9909..10034   +  CDS            ble (fragment): BLE_KLEPN - Experimental evidence at protein level: Swiss-Prot protein existence level 1. Binding protein with a strong affinity to the bleomycin family of antibiotics. Binds to CL990; an antimitotic-antibiotic compound. From Klebsiella pneumoniae.
  10029..10150   +  polyA_signal   SV40 poly(A) signal: SV40 polyadenylation signal
  10221..10243   -  protein_bind   lac operator (fragment): The lac repressor binds to the lac operator to inhibit transcription in E. coli. This inhibition can be relieved by adding lactose or isopropyl-β-D-thiogalactopyranoside (IPTG). lac repressor encoded by lacI
  10247..10277   -  promoter       lac promoter: promoter for the E. coli lac operon
  10292..10313   -  protein_bind   CAP binding site: CAP binding activates transcription in the presence of cAMP. E. coli catabolite activator protein
  10326..10418   -  CDS            lacI (fragment): lac repressor; lacI; The lac repressor binds to the lac operator to inhibit transcription in E. coli. This inhibition can be relieved by adding lactose or isopropyl-β-D-thiogalactopyranoside (IPTG).
  10601..11189   -  rep_origin     ori: high-copy-number ColE1/pMB1/pBR322/pUC origin of replication
  11360..12220   -  CDS            AmpR: β-lactamase; bla; confers resistance to ampicillin, carbenicillin, and related antibiotics
  12221..12325   -  promoter       AmpR promoter: bla
>Addgene plasmid #43918 | tetO-ALN | addgene full sequence | sequence record 352809 | Addgene NGS Result
GTCGACGGATCGGGAGATCTCCCGATCCCCTATGGTGCACTCTCAGTACAATCTGCTCTGATGCCGCATA
GTTAAGCCAGTATCTGCTCCCTGCTTGTGTGTTGGAGGTCGCTGAGTAGTGCGCGAGCAAAATTTAAGCT
ACAACAAGGCAAGGCTTGACCGACAATTGCATGAAGAATCTGCTTAGGGTTAGGCGTTTTGCGCTGCTTC
GCGATGTACGGGCCAGATATACGCGTTGACATTGATTATTGACTAGTTATTAATAGTAATCAATTACGGG
GTCATTAGTTCATAGCCCATATATGGAGTTCCGCGTTACATAACTTACGGTAAATGGCCCGCCTGGCTGA
CCGCCCAACGACCCCCGCCCATTGACGTCAATAATGACGTATGTTCCCATAGTAACGCCAATAGGGACTT
TCCATTGACGTCAATGGGTGGAGTATTTACGGTAAACTGCCCACTTGGCAGTACATCAAGTGTATCATAT
GCCAAGTACGCCCCCTATTGACGTCAATGACGGTAAATGGCCCGCCTGGCATTATGCCCAGTACATGACC
TTATGGGACTTTCCTACTTGGCAGTACATCTACGTATTAGTCATCGCTATTACCATGGTGATGCGGTTTT
GGCAGTACATCAATGGGCGTGGATAGCGGTTTGACTCACGGGGATTTCCAAGTCTCCACCCCATTGACGT
CAATGGGAGTTTGTTTTGGCACCAAAATCAACGGGACTTTCCAAAATGTCGTAACAACTCCGCCCCATTG
ACGCAAATGGGCGGTAGGCGTGTACGGTGGGAGGTCTATATAAGCAGCGCGTTTTGCCTGTACTGGGTCT
CTCTGGTTAGACCAGATCTGAGCCTGGGAGCTCTCTGGCTAACTAGGGAACCCACTGCTTAAGCCTCAAT
AAAGCTTGCCTTGAGTGCTTCAAGTAGTGTGTGCCCGTCTGTTGTGTGACTCTGGTAACTAGAGATCCCT
CAGACCCTTTTAGTCAGTGTGGAAAATCTCTAGCAGTGGCGCCCGAACAGGGACTTGAAAGCGAAAGGGA
AACCAGAGGAGCTCTCTCGACGCAGGACTCGGCTTGCTGAAGCGCGCACGGCAAGAGGCGAGGGGCGGCG
ACTGGTGAGTACGCCAAAAATTTTGACTAGCGGAGGCTAGAAGGAGAGAGATGGGTGCGAGAGCGTCAGT
ATTAAGCGGGGGAGAATTAGATCGCGATGGGAAAAAATTCGGTTAAGGCCAGGGGGAAAGAAAAAATATA
AATTAAAACATATAGTATGGGCAAGCAGGGAGCTAGAACGATTCGCAGTTAATCCTGGCCTGTTAGAAAC
ATCAGAAGGCTGTAGACAAATACTGGGACAGCTACAACCATCCCTTCAGACAGGATCAGAAGAACTTAGA
TCATTATATAATACAGTAGCAACCCTCTATTGTGTGCATCAAAGGATAGAGATAAAAGACACCAAGGAAG
CTTTAGACAAGATAGAGGAAGAGCAAAACAAAAGTAAGACCACCGCACAGCAAGCGGCCGCTGATCTTCA
GACCTGGAGGAGGAGATATGAGGGACAATTGGAGAAGTGAATTATATAAATATAAAGTAGTAAAAATTGA
ACCATTAGGAGTAGCACCCACCAAGGCAAAGAGAAGAGTGGTGCAGAGAGAAAAAAGAGCAGTGGGAATA
GGAGCTTTGTTCCTTGGGTTCTTGGGAGCAGCAGGAAGCACTATGGGCGCAGCGTCAATGACGCTGACGG
TACAGGCCAGACAATTATTGTCTGGTATAGTGCAGCAGCAGAACAATTTGCTGAGGGCTATTGAGGCGCA
ACAGCATCTGTTGCAACTCACAGTCTGGGGCATCAAGCAGCTCCAGGCAAGAATCCTGGCTGTGGAAAGA
TACCTAAAGGATCAACAGCTCCTGGGGATTTGGGGTTGCTCTGGAAAACTCATTTGCACCACTGCTGTGC
CTTGGAATGCTAGTTGGAGTAATAAATCTCTGGAACAGATTTGGAATCACACGACCTGGATGGAGTGGGA
CAGAGAAATTAACAATTACACAAGCTTAATACACTCCTTAATTGAAGAATCGCAAAACCAGCAAGAAAAG
AATGAACAAGAATTATTGGAATTAGATAAATGGGCAAGTTTGTGGAATTGGTTTAACATAACAAATTGGC
TGTGGTATATAAAATTATTCATAATGATAGTAGGAGGCTTGGTAGGTTTAAGAATAGTTTTTGCTGTACT
TTCTATAGTGAATAGAGTTAGGCAGGGATATTCACCATTATCGTTTCAGACCCACCTCCCAACCCCGAGG
GGACCCGACAGGCCCGAAGGAATAGAAGAAGAAGGTGGAGAGAGAGACAGAGACAGATCCATTCGATTAG
TGAACGGATCGGCACTGCGTGCGCCAATTCTGCAGACAAATGGCAGTATTCATCCACAATTTTAAAAGAA
AAGGGGGGATTGGGGGGTACAGTGCAGGGGAAAGAATAGTAGACATAATAGCAACAGACATACAAACTAA
AGAATTACAAAAACAAATTACAAAAATTCAAAATTTTCGGGTTTATTACAGGGACAGCAGAGATCCAGTT
TGGTTATCGAGTTTACCACTCCCTATCAGTGATAGAGAAAAGTGAAAGTCGAGTTTACCACTCCCTATCA
GTGATAGAGAAAAGTGAAAGTCGAGTTTACCACTCCCTATCAGTGATAGAGAAAAGTGAAAGTCGAGTTT
ACCACTCCCTATCAGTGATAGAGAAAAGTGAAAGTCGAGTTTACCACTCCCTATCAGTGATAGAGAAAAG
TGAAAGTCGAGTTTACCACTCCCTATCAGTGATAGAGAAAAGTGAAAGTCGAGTTTACCACTCCCTATCA
GTGATAGAGAAAAGTGAAAGTCGAGCTCGGTACCCGGGTCGAGGTAGGCGTGTACGGTGGGAGGCCTATA
TAAGCAGAGCTCGTTTAGTGAACCGTCAGATCGCCTGGAGACGCCATCCACGCTGTTTTGACCTCCATAG
AAGACACCGGGACCGATCCAGCCTCCGCGGCCCCGAATTGTAATACGACTCACTATAGGGAGACCCAAGC
TGGCTAGGTAAGCTTGATCAACAAGTTTGTACAAAAAAGCAGGCTACCATGGAAAGCTCTGCCAAGATGG
AGAGCGGCGGCGCCGGCCAGCAGCCCCAGCCGCAGCCCCAGCAGCCCTTCCTGCCGCCCGCAGCCTGTTT
CTTTGCCACGGCCGCAGCCGCGGCGGCCGCAGCCGCCGCAGCGGCAGCGCAGAGCGCGCAGCAGCAGCAG
CAGCAGCAGCAGCAGCAGCAGCAGGCGCCGCAGCTGAGACCGGCGGCCGACGGCCAGCCCTCAGGGGGCG
GTCACAAGTCAGCGCCCAAGCAAGTCAAGCGACAGCGCTCGTCTTCGCCCGAACTGATGCGCTGCAAACG
CCGGCTCAACTTCAGCGGCTTTGGCTACAGCCTGCCGCAGCAGCAGCCGGCCGCCGTGGCGCGCCGCAAC
GAGCGCGAGCGCAACCGCGTCAAGTTGGTCAACCTGGGCTTTGCCACCCTTCGGGAGCACGTCCCCAACG
GCGCGGCCAACAAGAAGATGAGTAAGGTGGAGACACTGCGCTCGGCGGTCGAGTACATCCGCGCGCTGCA
GCAGCTGCTGGACGAGCATGACGCGGTGAGCGCCGCCTTCCAGGCAGGCGTCCTGTCGCCCACCATCTCC
CCCAACTACTCCAACGACTTGAACTCCATGGCCGGCTCGCCGGTCTCATCCTACTCGTCGGACGAGGGCT
CTTACGACCCGCTCAGCCCCGAGGAGCAGGAGCTTCTCGACTTCACCAACTGGTTCGGATCCGGTGCCAC
GAACTTCTCTCTGTTAAAGCAAGCAGGAGATGTTGAAGAAAACCCCGGGCCTATGTTGGACGGCATCAAG
ATGGAGGAGCACGCCCTGCGCCCCGGGCCCGCCACTCTGGGGGTGCTGCTGGGCTCCGACTGCCCGCATC
CCGCCGTCTGCGAGGGCTGCCAGCGGCCCATCTCCGACCGCTTCCTGATGCGAGTCAACGAGTCGTCCTG
GCACGAGGAGTGTTTGCAGTGCGCGGCGTGTCAGCAAGCCCTCACCACCAGCTGCTACTTCCGGGATCGG
AAGCTGTACTGCAAACAAGACTACCAACAGCTCTTCGCGGCCAAGTGCAGCGGCTGCATGGAGAAGATCG
CCCCCACCGAGTTCGTGATGCGGGCGCTGGAGTGCGTGTACCACCTGGGCTGCTTCTGCTGCTGCGTGTG
TGAGCGGCAGCTACGCAAGGGCGACGAATTCGTGCTCAAGGAGGGCCAGCTGCTGTGCAAGGGTGACTAC
GAGAAGGAGAAGGACCTGCTCAGCTCCGTGAGCCCCGACGAGTCCGACTCCGTGAAGAGCGAGGATGAAG
ATGGGGACATGAAGCCGGCCAAGGGGCAGGGTAGTCAGAGCAAGGGCAGCGGGGATGACGGGAAGGACCC
GCGGAGGCCCAAGCGACCCCGGACCATCCTCACCACGCAGCAGCGAAGAGCCTTCAAGGCCTCCTTCGAG
GTCTCGTCCAAGCCTTGCCGAAAGGTCCGAGAGACACTGGCAGCTGAGACGGGCCTCAGTGTGCGCGTGG
TCCAGGTCTGGTTTCAGAACCAAAGAGCAAAGATGAAGAAGCTGGCGCGGCGGCACCAGCAGCAGCAGGA
GCAGCAGAACTCCCAGCGGCTGGGCCAGGAGGTCCTGTCCAGCCGCATGGAGGGCATGATGGCTTCCTAC
ACGCCGCTGGCCCCACCACAGCAGCAGATCGTGGCCATGGAACAGAGCCCCTACGGCAGCAGCGACCCCT
TCCAGCAGGGCCTCACGCCGCCCCAAATGCCAGGGAACGACTCCATCTTCCATGACATCGACAGCGATAC
CTCCTTAACCAGCCTCAGCGACTGCTTCCTCGGCTCCTCAGACGTGGGCTCCCTGCAGGCCCGCGTGGGG
AACCCCATCGACCGGCTCTACTCCATGCAGAGTTCCTACTTCGCCTCCGGATCCGGAGAGGGCAGAGGAA
GTCTTCTAACATGCGGTGACGTGGAGGAGAATCCCGGCCCTATGCCTTGTGTTCAGGCGCAGTATGGGTC
CTCGCCTCAAGGAGCCAGCCCCGCTTCTCAGAGCTACAGTTACCACTCTTCGGGAGAATACAGCTCCGAT
TTCTTAACTCCAGAGTTTGTCAAGTTTAGCATGGACCTCACCAACACTGAAATCACTGCCACCACTTCTC
TCCCCAGCTTCAGTACCTTTATGGACAACTACAGCACAGGCTACGACGTCAAGCCACCTTGCTTGTACCA
AATGCCCCTGTCCGGACAGCAGTCCTCCATTAAGGTAGAAGACATTCAGATGCACAACTACCAGCAACAC
AGCCACCTGCCCCCCCAGTCTGAGGAGATGATGCCGCACTCCGGGTCGGTTTACTACAAGCCCTCCTCGC
CCCCGACGCCCACCACCCCGGGCTTCCAGGTGCAGCACAGCCCCATGTGGGACGACCCGGGATCTCTCCA
CAACTTCCACCAGAACTACGTGGCCACTACGCACATGATCGAGCAGAGGAAAACGCCAGTCTCCCGCCTC
TCCCTCTTCTCCTTTAAGCAATCGCCCCCTGGCACCCCGGTGTCTAGTTGCCAGATGCGCTTCGACGGGC
CCCTGCACGTCCCCATGAACCCGGAGCCCGCCGGCAGCCACCACGTGGTGGACGGGCAGACCTTCGCTGT
GCCCAACCCCATTCGCAAGCCCGCGTCCATGGGCTTCCCGGGCCTGCAGATCGGCCACGCGTCTCAGCTG
CTCGACACGCAGGTGCCCTCACCGCCGTCGCGGGGCTCCCCCTCCAACGAGGGGCTGTGCGCTGTGTGTG
GGGACAACGCGGCCTGCCAACACTACGGCGTGCGCACCTGTGAGGGCTGCAAAGGCTTCTTTAAGCGCAC
AGTGCAAAAAAATGCAAAATACGTGTGTTTAGCAAATAAAAACTGCCCAGTGGACAAGCGTCGCCGGAAT
CGCTGTCAGTACTGCCGATTTCAGAAGTGCCTGGCTGTTGGGATGGTCAAAGAAGTGGTTCGCACAGACA
GTTTAAAAGGCCGGAGAGGTCGTTTGCCCTCGAAACCGAAGAGCCCACAGGAGCCCTCTCCCCCTTCGCC
CCCGGTGAGTCTGATCAGTGCCCTCGTCAGGGCCCATGTCGACTCCAACCCGGCTATGACCAGCCTGGAC
TATTCCAGGTTCCAGGCGAACCCTGACTATCAAATGAGTGGAGATGACACCCAGCATATCCAGCAATTCT
ATGATCTCCTGACTGGCTCCATGGAGATCATCCGGGGCTGGGCAGAGAAGATCCCTGGCTTCGCAGACCT
GCCCAAAGCCGACCAAGACCTGCTTTTTGAATCAGCTTTCTTAGAACTGTTTGTCCTTCGATTAGCATAC
AGGTCCAACCCAGTGGAGGGTAAACTCATCTTTTGCAATGGGGTGGTCTTGCACAGGTTGCAATGCGTTC
GTGGCTTTGGGGAATGGATTGATTCCATTGTTGAATTCTCCTCCAACTTGCAGAATATGAACATCGACAT
TTCTGCCTTCTCCTGCATTGCTGCCCTGGCTATGGTCACAGAGAGACACGGGCTCAAGGAACCCAAGAGA
GTGGAAGAACTGCAAAACAAGATTGTAAATTGTCTCAAAGACCACGTGACTTTCAACAATGGGGGGTTGA
ACCGCCCCAATTATTTGTCCAAACTGTTGGGGAAGCTCCCAGAACTTCGTACCCTTTGCACACAGGGGCT
ACAGCGCATTTTCTACCTGAAATTGGAAGACTTGGTGCCACCGCCAGCAATAATTGACAAACTTTTCCTG
GACACTTTACCTTTCTACCCAGCTTTCTTGTACAAAGTGGTTGATCTAGAGGGCCCGCGGTTCGAAGGTA
AGCCTATCCCTAACCCTCTCCTCGGTCTCGATTCTACGCGTACCGGTCATCATCACCATCACCATTGAGT
TTAAACCCGCTGATCAGCCTCAATTCGATATCAAGCTTATCGATAATCAACCTCTGGATTACAAAATTTG
TGAAAGATTGACTGGTATTCTTAACTATGTTGCTCCTTTTACGCTATGTGGATACGCTGCTTTAATGCCT
TTGTATCATGCTATTGCTTCCCGTATGGCTTTCATTTTCTCCTCCTTGTATAAATCCTGGTTGCTGTCTC
TTTATGAGGAGTTGTGGCCCGTTGTCAGGCAACGTGGCGTGGTGTGCACTGTGTTTGCTGACGCAACCCC
CACTGGTTGGGGCATTGCCACCACCTGTCAGCTCCTTTCCGGGACTTTCGCTTTCCCCCTCCCTATTGCC
ACGGCGGAACTCATCGCCGCCTGCCTTGCCCGCTGCTGGACAGGGGCTCGGCTGTTGGGCACTGACAATT
CCGTGGTGTTGTCGGGGAAATCATCGTCCTTTCCTTGGCTGCTCGCCTGTGTTGCCACCTGGATTCTGCG
CGGGACGTCCTTCTGCTACGTCCCTTCGGCCCTCAATCCAGCGGACCTTCCTTCCCGCGGCCTGCTGCCG
GCTCTGCGGCCTCTTCCGCGTCTTCGCCTTCGCCCTCAGACGAGTCGGATCTCCCTTTGGGCCGCCTCCC
CGCATCGATACCGTCGACCTCGAGACCTAGAAAAACATGGAGCAATCACAAGTAGCAATACAGCAGCTAC
CAATGCTGATTGTGCCTGGCTAGAAGCACAAGAGGAGGAGGAGGTGGGTTTTCCAGTCACACCTCAGGTA
CCTTTAAGACCAATGACTTACAAGGCAGCTGTAGATCTTAGCCACTTTTTAAAAGAAAAGGGGGGACTGG
AAGGGCTAATTCACTCCCAACGAAGACAAGATATCCTTGATCTGTGGATCTACCACACACAAGGCTACTT
CCCTGATTGGCAGAACTACACACCAGGGCCAGGGATCAGATATCCACTGACCTTTGGATGGTGCTACAAG
CTAGTACCAGTTGAGCAAGAGAAGGTAGAAGAAGCCAATGAAGGAGAGAACACCCGCTTGTTACACCCTG
TGAGCCTGCATGGGATGGATGACCCGGAGAGAGAAGTATTAGAGTGGAGGTTTGACAGCCGCCTAGCATT
TCATCACATGGCCCGAGAGCTGCATCCGGACTGTACTGGGTCTCTCTGGTTAGACCAGATCTGAGCCTGG
GAGCTCTCTGGCTAACTAGGGAACCCACTGCTTAAGCCTCAATAAAGCTTGCCTTGAGTGCTTCAAGTAG
TGTGTGCCCGTCTGTTGTGTGACTCTGGTAACTAGAGATCCCTCAGACCCTTTTAGTCAGTGTGGAAAAT
CTCTAGCAGGGCCCGTTTAAACCCGCTGATCAGCCTCGACTGTGCCTTCTAGTTGCCAGCCATCTGTTGT
TTGCCCCTCCCCCGTGCCTTCCTTGACCCTGGAAGGTGCCACTCCCACTGTCCTTTCCTAATAAAATGAG
GAAATTGCATCGCATTGTCTGAGTAGGTGTCATTCTATTCTGGGGGGTGGGGTGGGGCAGGACAGCAAGG
GGGAGGATTGGGAAGACAATAGCAGGCATGCTGGGGATGCGGTGGGCTCTATGGCTTCTGAGGCGGAAAG
AACCAGCTGGGGCTCTAGGGGGTATCCCC
[124 nt withheld, positions 8640-8763]
C
[91 nt withheld, positions 8765-8855]
A
[49 nt withheld, positions 8857-8905]
CCTTTGACGTTGGAGTCCACGTTCTTT
[37 nt withheld, positions 8933-8969]
ACCCTATCTCGGTCTATTCTTTTGATTTATAAGGGATTTTGCCGATTTCGGCCTATTGGTTAAAAAATGA
GCTGATTTAACAAAAATTTAACGCGAATTAATTCTGTGGAATGTGTGTCAGTTAGGGTGTGGAAAGTCCC
CAGGCTCCCCAGCAGGCAGAAGTATGCAAAGCATGCATCTCAATTAGTCAGCAACCAGGTGTGGAAAGTC
CCCAGGCTCCCCAGCAGGCAGAAGTATGCAAAGCATGCATCTCAATTAGTCAGCAACCATAGTCCCGCCC
CTAACTCCGCCCATCCCGCCCCTAACTCCGCCCAGTTCCGCCCATTCTCCGCCCCATGGCTGACTAATTT
TTTTTATTTATGCAGAGGCCGAGGCCGCCTCTGCCTCTGAGCTATTCCAGAAGTAGTGAGGAGGCTTTTT
TGGAGGCCTAGGCTTTTGCAAAAAGCTCCCGGGAGCTTGTATATCCATTTTCGGATCTGATCAGCACGTG
TTGACAATTAATCATCGGCATAGTATATCGGCATAGTATAATACGACAAGGTGAGGAACTAAACCATGGC
CAAGTTGACCAGTGCCGTTCCGGTGCTCACCGCGCGCGACGTCGCCGGAGCGGTCGAGTTCTGGACCGAC
CGGCTCGGGTTCTCCCGGGACTTCGTGGAGGACGACTTCGCCGGTGTGGTCCGGGACGACGTGACCCTGT
TCATCAGCGCGGTCCAGGACCAGGTGGTGCCGGACAACACCCTGGCCTGGGTGTGGGTGCGCGGCCTGGA
CGAGCTGTACGCCGAGTGGTCGGAGGTCGTGTCCACGAACTTCCGGGACGCCTCCGGGCCGGCCATGACC
GAGATCGGCGAGCAGCCGTGGGGGCGGGAGTTCGCCCTGCGCGACCCGGCCGGCAACTGCGTGCACTTCG
TGGCCGAGGAGCAGGACTGACACGTGCTACGAGATTTCGATTCCACCGCCGCCTTCTATGAAAGGTTGGG
CTTCGGAATCGTTTTCCGGGACGCCGGCTGGATGATCCTCCAGCGCGGGGATCTCATGCTGGAGTTCTTC
GCCCACCCCAACTTGTTTATTGCAGCTTATAATGGTTACAAATAAAGCAATAGCATCACAAATTTCACAA
ATAAAGCATTTTTTTCACTGCATTCTAGTTGTGGTTTGTCCAAACTCATCAATGTATCTTATCATGTCTG
TATACCGTCGACCTCTAGCTAGAGCTTGGCGTAATCATGGTCATAGCTGTTTCCTGTGTGAAATTGTTAT
CCGCTCACAATTCCACACAACATACGAGCCGGAAGCATAAAGTGTAAAGCCTGGGGTGCCTAATGAGTGA
GCTAACTCACATTAATTGCGTTGCGCTCACTGCCCGCTTTCCAGTCGGGAAACCTGTCGTGCCAGCTGCA
TTAATGAATCGGCCAACGCGCGGGGAGAGGCGGTTTGCGTATTGGGCGCTCTTCCGCTTCCTCGCTCACT
GACTCGCTGCGCTCGGTCGTTCGGCTGCGGCGAGCGGTATCAGCTCACTCAAAGGCGGTAATACGGTTAT
CCACAGAATCAGGGGATAACGCAGGAAAGAACATGTGAGCAAAAGGCCAGCAAAAGGCCAGGAACCGTAA
AAAGGCCGCGTTGCTGGCGTTTTTCCATAGGCTCCGCCCCCCTGACGAGCATCACAAAAATCGACGCTCA
AGTCAGAGGTGGCGAAACCCGACAGGACTATAAAGATACCAGGCGTTTCCCCCTGGAAGCTCCCTCGTGC
GCTCTCCTGTTCCGACCCTGCCGCTTACCGGATACCTGTCCGCCTTTCTCCCTTCGGGAAGCGTGGCGCT
TTCTCATAGCTCACGCTGTAGGTATCTCAGTTCGGTGTAGGTCGTTCGCTCCAAGCTGGGCTGTGTGCAC
GAACCCCCCGTTCAGCCCGACCGCTGCGCCTTATCCGGTAACTATCGTCTTGAGTCCAACCCGGTAAGAC
ACGACTTATCGCCACTGGCAGCAGCCACTGGTAACAGGATTAGCAGAGCGAGGTATGTAGGCGGTGCTAC
AGAGTTCTTGAAGTGGTGGCCTAACTACGGCTACACTAGAAGAACAGTATTTGGTATCTGCGCTCTGCTG
AAGCCAGTTACCTTCGGAAAAAGAGTTGGTAGCTCTTGATCCGGCAAACAAACCACCGCTGGTAGCGGTG
GTTTTTTTGTTTGCAAGCAGCAGATTACGCGCAGAAAAAAAGGATCTCAAGAAGATCCTTTGATCTTTTC
TACGGGGTCTGACGCTCAGTGGAACGAAAACTCACGTTAAGGGATTTTGGTCATGAGATTATCAAAAAGG
ATCTTCACCTAGATCCTTTTAAATTAAAAATGAAGTTTTAAATCAATCTAAAGTATATATGAGTAAACTT
GGTCTGACAGTTACCAATGCTTAATCAGTGAGGCACCTATCTCAGCGATCTGTCTATTTCGTTCATCCAT
AGTTGCCTGACTCCCCGTCGTGTAGATAACTACGATACGGGAGGGCTTACCATCTGGCCCCAGTGCTGCA
ATGATACCGCGAGACCCACGCTCACCGGCTCCAGATTTATCAGCAATAAACCAGCCAGCCGGAAGGGCCG
AGCGCAGAAGTGGTCCTGCAACTTTATCCGCCTCCATCCAGTCTATTAATTGTTGCCGGGAAGCTAGAGT
AAGTAGTTCGCCAGTTAATAGTTTGCGCAACGTTGTTGCCATTGCTACAGGCATCGTGGTGTCACGCTCG
TCGTTTGGTATGGCTTCATTCAGCTCCGGTTCCCAACGATCAAGGCGAGTTACATGATCCCCCATGTTGT
GCAAAAAAGCGGTTAGCTCCTTCGGTCCTCCGATCGTTGTCAGAAGTAAGTTGGCCGCAGTGTTATCACT
CATGGTTATGGCAGCACTGCATAATTCTCTTACTGTCATGCCATCCGTAAGATGCTTTTCTGTGACTGGT
GAGTACTCAACCAAGTCATTCTGAGAATAGTGTATGCGGCGACCGAGTTGCTCTTGCCCGGCGTCAATAC
GGGATAATACCGCGCCACATAGCAGAACTTTAAAAGTGCTCATCATTGGAAAACGTTCTTCGGGGCGAAA
ACTCTCAAGGATCTTACCGCTGTTGAGATCCAGTTCGATGTAACCCACTCGTGCACCCAACTGATCTTCA
GCATCTTTTACTTTCACCAGCGTTTCTGGGTGAGCAAAAACAGGAAGGCAAAATGCCGCAAAAAAGGGAA
TAAGGGCGACACGGAAATGTTGAATACTCATACTCTTCCTTTTTCAATATTATTGAAGCATTTATCAGGG
TTATTGTCTCATGAGCGGATACATATTTGAATGTATTTAGAAAAATAAACAAATAGGGGTTCCGCGCACA
TTTCCCCGAAAAGTGCCACCTGAC
