LOCUS       Exported 914 bp ds-DNA linear SYN 31-MAY-2021
DEFINITION  synthetic linear DNA
ACCESSION   .
VERSION     .
KEYWORDS    tetO-ALN
SOURCE      synthetic DNA construct
  ORGANISM  synthetic DNA construct
REFERENCE   1 (bases 1 to 914)
  AUTHORS   Addis RC, Hsu FC, Wright RL, Dichter MA, Coulter DA, Gearhart JD
  TITLE     Efficient conversion of astrocytes to functional midbrain
            dopaminergic neurons using a single polycistronic vector.
  JOURNAL   PLoS One. 2011;6(12):e28719. doi: 10.1371/journal.pone.0028719. Epub
            2011 Dec 9.
  PUBMED    22174877
REFERENCE   2 (bases 1 to 914)
  AUTHORS   .
  TITLE     Direct Submission
  JOURNAL   Exported May 31, 2021 from SnapGene Server 1.1.58
            http://www.snapgene.com
FEATURES             Location/Qualifiers
     source          1..914
                     /organism="synthetic DNA construct"
                     /mol_type="other DNA"
     CDS             complement(214..270)
                     /codon_start=1
                     /product="2A peptide from porcine teschovirus-1
                     polyprotein"
                     /label=P2A
                     /note="Eukaryotic ribosomes fail to insert a peptide bond
                     between the Gly and Pro residues, yielding separate
                     polypeptides."
                     /translation="ATNFSLLKQAGDVEENPGP"
ORIGIN
        1 gcagctggtg gtgagggctt gctgacacgc cgcgcactgc aaacactcct cgtgccagga
       61 cgactcgttg actcgcatca ggaagcggtc ggagatgggc cgctggcagc cctcgcagac
      121 ggcgggatgc gggcagtcgg agcccagcag cacccccaga gtggcgggcc cggggcgcag
      181 ggcgtgctcc tccatcttga tgccgtccaa cataggcccg gggttttctt caacatctcc
      241 tgcttgcttt aacagagaga agttcgtggc accggatccg aaccagttgg tgaagtcgag
      301 aagctcctgc tcctcggggc tgagcgggtc gtaagagccc tcgtccgacg agtaggatga
      361 gaccggcgag ccggccatgg agttcaagtc gttggagtag ttgggggaga tggtgggcga
      421 caggacgcct gcctggaagg cggcgctcac cgcgtcatgc tcgtccagca gctgctgcag
      481 cgcgcggatg tactcgaccg ccgagcgcag tgtctccacc ttactcatct tcttgttggc
      541 cgcgccgttg gggacgtgct cccgaagggt ggcaaagccc aggttgacca acttgacgcg
      601 gttgcgctcg cgctcgttgc ggcgcgccac ggcggccggc tgctgctgcg gcaggctgta
      661 gccaaagccg ctgaagttga gccggcgttt gcagcgcatc agttcgggcg aagacgagcg
      721 ctgtcgcttg acttgcttgg gcgctgactt gtgaccgccc cctgagggct ggccgtcggc
      781 cgccggtctc agctgcggcg cctgctgctg ctgctgctgc tgctgctgct gctgctgcgc
      841 gctctgcgct gccgctgcgg cggctgcggc cgccgcggct gcggccgtgg caaagaaaca
      901 ggctgcgggc ggca
//
