>Addgene plasmid #43918 | tetO-ALN | addgene partial sequence | sequence record 59851 | WPRE-R 5'-CATAGCGTAAAAGGAGCAACA-3'
AATTTTGTAATCCAGAGGTTGATTATCGATAAGCTTGATATCGAATTGAGGCTGATCANCGGGTTTAAAC
TCAATGGTGATGGTGATGATGACCGGTACGCGTAGAATCGAGACCGAGGAGAGGGTTAGGGATAGGCTTA
CCTTCGAACCGCGGGCCCTCTAGATCAACCACTTTGTACAAGAAAGCTGGGTAGAAAGGTAAAGTGTCCA
GGAAAAGTTTGTCAATTATTGCTGGCGGTGGCACCAAGTCTTCCAATTTCAGGTAGAAAATGCGCTGTAG
CCCCTGTGTGCAAAGGGTACGAAGTTCTGGGAGCTTCCCCAACAGTTTGGACAAATAATTGGGGCGGTTC
AACCCCCCATTGTTGAAAGTCACGTGGTCTTTGAGACAATTTACAATCTTGTTTTGCAGTTCTTCCACTC
TCTTGGGTTCCTTGAGCCCGTGTCTCTCTGTGACCATAGCCAGGGCAGCAATGCAGGAGAAGGCAGAAAT
GTCGATGTTCATATTCTGCAAGTTGGAGGAGAATTCAACAATGGAATCAATCCATTCCCCAAAGCCACGA
ACGCATTGCAACCTGTGCAAGACCACCCCATTGCAAAAGATGAGTTTACCCTCCACTGGGTTGGACCTGT
ATGCTAATCGAAGGACAAACAGTTCTAAGAAAGCTGATTCAAAAAGCAGGTCTTGGTCGGCTTTGGGCAG
GTCTGCGAAGCCAGGGATCTTCTCTGCCCAGCCCCGGATGATCTCCATGGAGCCAGTCAGGAGATCATAG
AATTGCTGGATATGCTGGGTGTCATCTCCACTCATTTGATAGTCAGGGTTCGCCTGGAACCTGGAATAGT
CCAGGCTGGTCATAGCCGGG
